>Addgene plasmid #143733 | TFORF0865 | addgene full sequence | sequence record 471129 | Addgene NGS Result
TTAATGTAGTCTTATGCAATACTCTTGTAGTCTTGCAACATGGTAACGATGAGTTAGCAACATGCCTTAC
AAGGAGAGAAAAAGCACCGTGCATGCCGATTGGTGGAAGTAAGGTGGTACGATCGTGCCTTATTAGGAAG
GCAACAGACGGGTCTGACATGGATTGGACGAACCACTGAATTGCCGCATTGCAGAGATATTGTATTTAAG
TGCCTAGCTCGATACATAAACGGGTCTCTCTGGTTAGACCAGATCTGAGCCTGGGAGCTCTCTGGCTAAC
TAGGGAACCCACTGCTTAAGCCTCAATAAAGCTTGCCTTGAGTGCTTCAAGTAGTGTGTGCCCGTCTGTT
GTGTGACTCTGGTAACTAGAGATCCCTCAGACCCTTTTAGTCAGTGTGGAAAATCTCTAGCAGTGGCGCC
CGAACAGGGACTTGAAAGCGAAAGGGAAACCAGAGGAGCTCTCTCGACGCAGGACTCGGCTTGCTGAAGC
GCGCACGGCAAGAGGCGAGGGGCGGCGACTGGTGAGTACGCCAAAAATTTTGACTAGCGGAGGCTAGAAG
GAGAGAGATGGGTGCGAGAGCGTCAGTATTAAGCGGGGGAGAATTAGATCGCGATGGGAAAAAATTCGGT
TAAGGCCAGGGGGAAAGAAAAAATATAAATTAAAACATATAGTATGGGCAAGCAGGGAGCTAGAACGATT
CGCAGTTAATCCTGGCCTGTTAGAAACATCAGAAGGCTGTAGACAAATACTGGGACAGCTACAACCATCC
CTTCAGACAGGATCAGAAGAACTTAGATCATTATATAATACAGTAGCAACCCTCTATTGTGTGCATCAAA
GGATAGAGATAAAAGACACCAAGGAAGCTTTAGACAAGATAGAGGAAGAGCAAAACAAAAGTAAGACCAC
CGCACAGCAAGCGGCCGCTGATCTTCAGACCTGGAGGAGGAGATATGAGGGACAATTGGAGAAGTGAATT
ATATAAATATAAAGTAGTAAAAATTGAACCATTAGGAGTAGCACCCACCAAGGCAAAGAGAAGAGTGGTG
CAGAGAGAAAAAAGAGCAGTGGGAATAGGAGCTTTGTTCCTTGGGTTCTTGGGAGCAGCAGGAAGCACTA
TGGGCGCAGCGTCAATGACGCTGACGGTACAGGCCAGACAATTATTGTCTGGTATAGTGCAGCAGCAGAA
CAATTTGCTGAGGGCTATTGAGGCGCAACAGCATCTGTTGCAACTCACAGTCTGGGGCATCAAGCAGCTC
CAGGCAAGAATCCTGGCTGTGGAAAGATACCTAAAGGATCAACAGCTCCTGGGGATTTGGGGTTGCTCTG
GAAAACTCATTTGCACCACTGCTGTGCCTTGGAATGCTAGTTGGAGTAATAAATCTCTGGAACAGATTTG
GAATCACACGACCTGGATGGAGTGGGACAGAGAAATTAACAATTACACAAGCTTAATACACTCCTTAATT
GAAGAATCGCAAAACCAGCAAGAAAAGAATGAACAAGAATTATTGGAATTAGATAAATGGGCAAGTTTGT
GGAATTGGTTTAACATAACAAATTGGCTGTGGTATATAAAATTATTCATAATGATAGTAGGAGGCTTGGT
AGGTTTAAGAATAGTTTTTGCTGTACTTTCTATAGTGAATAGAGTTAGGCAGGGATATTCACCATTATCG
TTTCAGACCCACCTCCCAACCCCGAGGGGACCCATGCATTGCATCTCAATTAGTCAGCAACCAGGTGTGG
AAAGTCCCCAGGCTCCCCAGCAGGCAGAAGTATGCAAAGCATGCGTCTCAATTAGTCAGCAACCATAGTC
CCGCCCCTAACTCCGCCCATCCCGCCCCTAACTCCGCCCAGTTCCGCCCATTCTCCGCCCCATGGCTGAC
TAATTTTTTTTATTTATGCAGAGGCCGAGGCCGCCTCGGCCTCTGAGCTATTCCAGAAGTAGTGAGGAGG
CTTTTTTGGAGGCCTAGGCTTTTGCAAAAAGCTTTCTAGAGGTACCACCGGAGCTTACCATGACCGAGTA
CAAGCCCACGGTGCGCCTCGCCACCCGCGACGACGTCCCCAGGGCCGTACGCACCCTCGCCGCCGCGTTC
GCCGACTACCCCGCCACGCGCCACACCGTCGATCCGGACCGCCACATCGAGCGGGTCACCGAGCTGCAAG
AACTCTTCCTCACGCGCGTCGGGCTCGACATCGGCAAGGTGTGGGTCGCGGACGACGGCGCCGCCGTGGC
GGTCTGGACCACGCCGGAGAGCGTCGAAGCGGGGGCGGTGTTCGCCGAGATCGGCCCGCGCATGGCCGAG
TTGAGCGGTTCCCGGCTGGCCGCGCAGCAACAGATGGAAGGCCTCCTGGCGCCGCACCGGCCCAAGGAGC
CCGCGTGGTTCCTGGCCACCGTCGGCGTCTCGCCCGACCACCAGGGCAAGGGTCTGGGCAGCGCCGTCGT
GCTCCCCGGAGTGGAGGCGGCCGAGCGCGCCGGGGTGCCCGCCTTCCTGGAGACCTCCGCGCCCCGCAAC
CTCCCCTTCTACGAGCGGCTCGGCTTCACCGTCACCGCCGACGTCGAGGTGCCCGAAGGACCGCGCACCT
GGTGCATGACCCGCAAGCCCGGTGCCAGTTAACGAATTCTAGATCTTGAGACAAATGGCAGTATTCATCC
ACAATTTTAAAAGAAAAGGGGGGATTGGGGGGTACAGTGCAGGGGAAAGAATAGTAGACATAATAGCAAC
AGACATACAAACTAAAGAATTACAAAAACAAATTACAAAAATTCAAAATTTTCGGGTTTATTACAGGGAC
AGCAGAGATCCACTTTGGCGCCGGCTCGAGGCCTGCAGGTGCAAAGATGGATAAAGTTTTAAACAGAGAG
GAATCTTTGCAGCTAATGGACCTTCTAGGTCTTGAAAGGAGTGGGAATTGGCTCCGGTGCCCGTCAGTGG
GCAGAGCGCACATCGCCCACAGTCCCCGAGAAGTTGGGGGGAGGGGTCGGCAATTGAACCGGTGCCTAGA
GAAGGTGGCGCGGGGTAAACTGGGAAAGTGATGTCGTGTACTGGCTCCGCCTTTTTCCCGAGGGTGGGGG
AGAACCGTATATAAGTGCAGTAGTCGCCGTGAACGTTCTTTTTCGCAACGGGTTTGCCGCCAGAACACAG
GTAAGTGCCGTGTGTGGTTCCCGCGGGCCTGGCCTCTTTACGGGTTATGGCCCTTGCGTGCCTTGAATTA
CTTCCACCTGGCTGCAGTACGTGATTCTTGATCCCGAGCTTCGGGTTGGAAGTGGGTGGGAGAGTTCGAG
GCCTTGCGCTTAAGGAGCCCCTTCGCCTCGTGCTTGAGTTGAGGCCTGGCCTGGGCGCTGGGGCCGCCGC
GTGCGAATCTGGTGGCACCTTCGCGCCTGTCTCGCTGCTTTCGATAAGTCTCTAGCCATTTAAAATTTTT
GATGACCTGCTGCGACGCTTTTTTTCTGGCAAGATAGTCTTGTAAATGCGGGCCAAGATCTGCACACTGG
TATTTCGGTTTTTGGGGCCGCGGGCGGCGACGGGGCCCGTGCGTCCCAGCGCACATGTTCGGCGAGGCGG
GGCCTGCGAGCGCGGCCACCGAGAATCGGACGGGGGTAGTCTCAAGCTGGCCGGCCTGCTCTGGTGCCTG
GCCTCGCGCCGCCGTGTATCGCCCCGCCCTGGGCGGCAAGGCTGGCCCGGTCGGCACCAGTTGCGTGAGC
GGAAAGATGGCCGCTTCCCGGCCCTGCTGCAGGGAGCTCAAAATGGAGGACGCGGCGCTCGGGAGAGCGG
GCGGGTGAGTCACCCACACAAAGGAAAAGGGCCTTTCCGTCCTCAGCCGTCGCTTCATGTGACTCCACGG
AGTACCGGGCGCCGTCCAGGCACCTCGATTAGTTCTCGAGCTTTTGGAGTACGTCGTCTTTAGGTTGGGG
GGAGGGGTTTTATGCGATGGAGTTTCCCCACACTGAGTGGGTGGAGACTGAAGTTAGGCCAGCTTGGCAC
TTGATGTAATTCTCCTTGGAATTTGCCCTTTTTGAGTTTGGATCTTGGTTCATTCTCAAGCCTCAGACAG
TGGTTCAAAGTTTTTTTCTTCCATTTCAGGTGTCGTGAGGCTAGCACCGCCACCATGGCCCAAGTTGCAA
TGTCCACCCTCCCCGTTGAAGATGAGGAGTCCTCGGAGAGCAGGATGGTGGTGACATTCCTCATGTCAGC
TCTCGAGTCCATGTGTAAAGAACTGGCCAAGTCCAAAGCCGAAGTGGCCTGCATTGCAGTGTATGAAACA
GACGTGTTTGTCGTCGGAACTGAAAGAGGACGTGCTTTTGTCAATACCAGAAAGGATTTTCAAAAAGATT
TTGTAAAATATTGTGTTGAAGAAGAAGAAAAAGCTGCAGAGATGCATAAAATGAAATCTACAACCCAGGC
AAATCGGATGAGTGTAGATGCTGTAGAAATTGAAACACTCAGAAAAACAGTTGAGGACTATTTCTGCTTT
TGCTATGGGAAAGCTTTAGGCAAATCCACAGTGGTACCTGTACCATATGAGAAGATGCTGCGAGACCAGT
CGGCTGTGGTAGTGCAGGGGCTTCCGGAAGGTGTTGCCTTTAAACACCCCGAGAACTATGATCTTGCAAC
CCTGAAATGGATTTTGGAGAACAAAGCAGGGATTTCATTCATCATTAAGAGACCTTTTTTAGAGCCAAAG
AAGCATGTAGGTGGTCGTGTGATGGTAACAGATGCTGACAGGTCAATACTATCTCCAGGTGGAAGTTGTG
GCCCCATCAAAGTGAAAACTGAACCCACAGAAGATTCTGGCATTTCCCTGGAAATGGCAGCTGTGACAGT
AAAGGAAGAATCAGAAGATCCTGATTATTATCAATATAACATTCAAGGAAGCCACCATTCTTCAGAGGGC
AATGAAGGCACAGAAATGGAAGTACCAGCAGAAGATTCTACTCAACATGTCCCTTCAGAAACAAGTGAGG
ACCCTGAAGTTGAGGTGACTATTGAAGATGATGATTATTCTCCACCGTCTAAGAGACCAAAGGCCAATGA
GCTACCGCAGCCACCAGTCCCGGAACCCGCCAATGCTGGGAAGCGGAAAGTGAGGGAGTTCAACTTCGAG
AAATGGAATGCTCGCATCACTGATCTACGTAAACAAGTTGAAGAATTGTTTGAAAGGAAATATGCTCAAG
CCATAAAAGCCAAAGGTCCGGTGACGATCCCGTACCCTCTTTTCCAGTCTCATGTTGAAGATCTTTATGT
AGAAGGACTTCCTGAAGGAATTCCTTTTAGAAGGCCATCTACTTACGGAATTCCTCGCCTGGAGAGGATA
TTACTTGCAAAGGAAAGGATTCGTTTTGTGATTAAGAAACATGAGCTTCTGAATTCAACACGTGAAGATT
TACAGCTTGATAAGCCAGCTTCAGGAGTAAAGGAAGAATGGTATGCCAGAATCACTAAATTAAGAAAGAT
GGTGGATCAGCTTTTCTGCAAAAAATTTGCGGAAGCCTTGGGGAGCACTGAAGCCAAGGCTGTACCGTAC
CAAAAATTTGAGGCACACCCGAATGATCTGTACGTGGAAGGACTGCCAGAAAACATTCCTTTCCGAAGTC
CCTCATGGTATGGAATCCCAAGGCTGGAAAAAATCATTCAAGTGGGCAATCGAATTAAATTTGTTATTAA
AAGACCAGAACTTCTGACTCACAGTACCACTGAAGTTACTCAGCCAAGAACGAATACACCAGTCAAAGAA
GATTGGAATGTCAGAATTACCAAGCTACGGAAGCAAGTGGAAGAGATTTTTAATTTGAAATTTGCTCAAG
CTCTTGGACTCACCGAGGCAGTAAAAGTACCATATCCTGTGTTTGAATCAAACCCGGAGTTCTTGTATGT
GGAAGGCTTGCCAGAGGGGATTCCCTTCCGAAGCCCTACCTGGTTTGGAATTCCACGACTTGAAAGGATC
GTCCGCGGGAGTAATAAAATCAAGTTCGTTGTTAAAAAACCTGAACTAGTTATTTCCTACTTGCCTCCTG
GGATGGCTAGTAAAATAAACACTAAAGCTTTGCAGTCCCCCAAAAGACCACGAAGTCCTGGGAGTAATTC
AAAGGTTCCTGAAATTGAGGTCACCGTGGAAGGCCCTAATAACAACAATCCTCAAACCTCAGCTGTTCGA
ACCCCGACCCAGACTAACGGTTCTAACGTTCCCTTCAAGCCACGAGGGAGAGAGTTTTCCTTTGAGGCCT
GGAATGCCAAAATCACGGACCTAAAACAGAAAGTTGAAAATCTCTTCAATGAGAAATGTGGGGAAGCTCT
TGGCCTTAAACAAGCTGTGAAGGTGCCGTTCGCGTTATTTGAGTCTTTCCCGGAAGACTTTTATGTGGAA
GGCTTACCTGAGGGTGTGCCATTCCGAAGACCATCGACTTTTGGCATTCCGAGGCTGGAGAAGATACTCA
GAAACAAAGCCAAAATTAAGTTCATCATTAAAAAGCCCGAAATGTTTGAGACGGCGATTAAGGAGAGCAC
CTCCTCTAAGAGCCCTCCCAGAAAAATAAATTCATCACCCAATGTTAATACTACTGCATCAGGTGTTGAA
GACCTTAACATCATTCAGGTGACAATTCCAGATGATGATAATGAAAGACTCTCGAAAGTTGAAAAAGCTA
GACAGCTAAGAGAACAAGTGAATGACCTCTTTAGTCGGAAATTTGGTGAAGCTATTGGTATGGGTTTTCC
TGTGAAAGTTCCCTACAGGAAAATCACAATTAACCCTGGCTGTGTGGTAGTTGATGGCATGCCCCCGGGG
GTGTCCTTCAAAGCCCCCAGCTACCTGGAAATCAGCTCCATGAGAAGGATCTTAGACTCTGCCGAGTTTA
TCAAATTCACGGTCATTAGACCATTTCCAGGACTTGTGATTAATAACCAGCTGGTTGATCAGAGTGAGTC
AGAAGGCCCCGTGATACAAGAATCAGCTGAACCAAGCCAGTTGGAAGTTCCAGCCACAGAAGAAATAAAA
GAGACTGATGGAAGCTCTCAGATCAAGCAAGAACCAGACCCCACGTGGTAGTAATGAACTAGTCCGTAAC
TTGAAAGTATTTCGATTTCTTGGCTTTATATATCTTGTGGAAAGGACGAGTTTGCAGGTTTCCTATATAT
CGGACGCGTTAAGTCGACAATCAACCTCTGGATTACAAAATTTGTGAAAGATTGACTGGTATTCTTAACT
ATGTTGCTCCTTTTACGCTATGTGGATACGCTGCTTTAATGCCTTTGTATCATGCTATTGCTTCCCGTAT
GGCTTTCATTTTCTCCTCCTTGTATAAATCCTGGTTGCTGTCTCTTTATGAGGAGTTGTGGCCCGTTGTC
AGGCAACGTGGCGTGGTGTGCACTGTGTTTGCTGACGCAACCCCCACTGGTTGGGGCATTGCCACCACCT
GTCAGCTCCTTTCCGGGACTTTCGCTTTCCCCCTCCCTATTGCCACGGCGGAACTCATCGCCGCCTGCCT
TGCCCGCTGCTGGACAGGGGCTCGGCTGTTGGGCACTGACAATTCCGTGGTGTTGTCGGGGAAATCATCG
TCCTTTCCTTGGCTGCTCGCCTGTGTTGCCACCTGGATTCTGCGCGGGACGTCCTTCTGCTACGTCCCTT
CGGCCCTCAATCCAGCGGACCTTCCTTCCCGCGGCCTGCTGCCGGCTCTGCGGCCTCTTCCGCGTCTTCG
CCTTCGCCCTCAGACGAGTCGGATCTCCCTTTGGGCCGCCTCCCCGCGTCGACTTTAAGACCAATGACTT
ACAAGGCAGCTGTAGATCTTAGCCACTTTTTAAAAGAAAAGGGGGGACTGGAAGGGCTAATTCACTCCCA
ACGAAGACAAGATCTGCTTTTTGCTTGTACTGGGTCTCTCTGGTTAGACCAGATCTGAGCCTGGGAGCTC
TCTGGCTAACTAGGGAACCCACTGCTTAAGCCTCAATAAAGCTTGCCTTGAGTGCTTCAAGTAGTGTGTG
CCCGTCTGTTGTGTGACTCTGGTAACTAGAGATCCCTCAGACCCTTTTAGTCAGTGTGGAAAATCTCTAG
CAGTACGTATAGTAGTTCATGTCATCTTATTATTCAGTATTTATAACTTGCAAAGAAATGAATATCAGAG
AGTGAGAGGAACTTGTTTATTGCAGCTTATAATGGTTACAAATAAAGCAATAGCATCACAAATTTCACAA
ATAAAGCATTTTTTTCACTGCATTCTAGTTGTGGTTTGTCCAAACTCATCAATGTATCTTATCATGTCTG
GCTCTAGCTATCCCGCCCCTAACTCCGCCCATCCCGCCCCTAACTCCGCCCAGTTCCGCCCATTCTCCGC
CCCATGGCTGACTAATTTTTTTTATTTATGCAGAGGCCGAGGCCGCCTCGGCCTCTGAGCTATTCCAGAA
GTAGTGAGGAGGCTTTTTTGGAGGCCTAGGGACGTACCCAATTCGCCCTATAGTGAGTCGTATTACGCGC
GCTCACTGGCCGTCGTTTTACAACGTCGTGACTGGGAAAACCCTGGCGTTACCCAACTTAATCGCCTTGC
AGCACATCCCCCTTTCGCCAGCTGGCGTAATAGCGAAGAGGCCCGCACCGATCGCCCTTCCCAACAGTTG
CGCAGCCTGAATGGCGAATGGG
[124 nt withheld, positions 8633-8756]
C
[91 nt withheld, positions 8758-8848]
A
[49 nt withheld, positions 8850-8898]
CCTTTGACGTTGGAGTCCACGTTCTTT
[37 nt withheld, positions 8926-8962]
ACCCTATCTCGGTCTATTCTTTTGATTTATAAGGGATTTTGCCGATTTCGGCCTATTGGTTAAAAAATGA
GCTGATTTAACAAAAATTTAACGCGAATTTTAACAAAATATTAACGCTTACAATTTAGGTGGCACTTTTC
GGGGAAATGTGCGCGGAACCCCTATTTGTTTATTTTTCTAAATACATTCAAATATGTATCCGCTCATGAG
ACAATAACCCTGATAAATGCTTCAATAATATTGAAAAAGGAAGAGTATGAGTATTCAACATTTCCGTGTC
GCCCTTATTCCCTTTTTTGCGGCATTTTGCCTTCCTGTTTTTGCTCACCCAGAAACGCTGGTGAAAGTAA
AAGATGCTGAAGATCAGTTGGGTGCACGAGTGGGTTACATCGAACTGGATCTCAACAGCGGTAAGATCCT
TGAGAGTTTTCGCCCCGAAGAACGTTTTCCAATGATGAGCACTTTTAAAGTTCTGCTATGTGGCGCGGTA
TTATCCCGTATTGACGCCGGGCAAGAGCAACTCGGTCGCCGCATACACTATTCTCAGAATGACTTGGTTG
AGTACTCACCAGTCACAGAAAAGCATCTTACGGATGGCATGACAGTAAGAGAATTATGCAGTGCTGCCAT
AACCATGAGTGATAACACTGCGGCCAACTTACTTCTGACAACGATCGGAGGACCGAAGGAGCTAACCGCT
TTTTTGCACAACATGGGGGATCATGTAACTCGCCTTGATCGTTGGGAACCGGAGCTGAATGAAGCCATAC
CAAACGACGAGCGTGACACCACGATGCCTGTAGCAATGGCAACAACGTTGCGCAAACTATTAACTGGCGA
ACTACTTACTCTAGCTTCCCGGCAACAATTAATAGACTGGATGGAGGCGGATAAAGTTGCAGGACCACTT
CTGCGCTCGGCCCTTCCGGCTGGCTGGTTTATTGCTGATAAATCTGGAGCCGGTGAGCGTGGGTCTCGCG
GTATCATTGCAGCACTGGGGCCAGATGGTAAGCCCTCCCGTATCGTAGTTATCTACACGACGGGGAGTCA
GGCAACTATGGATGAACGAAATAGACAGATCGCTGAGATAGGTGCCTCACTGATTAAGCATTGGTAACTG
TCAGACCAAGTTTACTCATATATACTTTAGATTGATTTAAAACTTCATTTTTAATTTAAAAGGATCTAGG
TGAAGATCCTTTTTGATAATCTCATGACCAAAATCCCTTAACGTGAGTTTTCGTTCCACTGAGCGTCAGA
CCCCGTAGAAAAGATCAAAGGATCTTCTTGAGATCCTTTTTTTCTGCGCGTAATCTGCTGCTTGCAAACA
AAAAAACCACCGCTACCAGCGGTGGTTTGTTTGCCGGATCAAGAGCTACCAACTCTTTTTCCGAAGGTAA
CTGGCTTCAGCAGAGCGCAGATACCAAATACTGTTCTTCTAGTGTAGCCGTAGTTAGGCCACCACTTCAA
GAACTCTGTAGCACCGCCTACATACCTCGCTCTGCTAATCCTGTTACCAGTGGCTGCTGCCAGTGGCGAT
AAGTCGTGTCTTACCGGGTTGGACTCAAGACGATAGTTACCGGATAAGGCGCAGCGGTCGGGCTGAACGG
GGGGTTCGTGCACACAGCCCAGCTTGGAGCGAACGACCTACACCGAACTGAGATACCTACAGCGTGAGCT
ATGAGAAAGCGCCACGCTTCCCGAAGGGAGAAAGGCGGACAGGTATCCGGTAAGCGGCAGGGTCGGAACA
GGAGAGCGCACGAGGGAGCTTCCAGGGGGAAACGCCTGGTATCTTTATAGTCCTGTCGGGTTTCGCCACC
TCTGACTTGAGCGTCGATTTTTGTGATGCTCGTCAGGGGGGCGGAGCCTATGGAAAAACGCCAGCAACGC
GGCCTTTTTACGGTTCCTGGCCTTTTGCTGGCCTTTTGCTCACATGTTCTTTCCTGCGTTATCCCCTGAT
TCTGTGGATAACCGTATTACCGCCTTTGAGTGAGCTGATACCGCTCGCCGCAGCCGAACGACCGAGCGCA
GCGAGTCAGTGAGCGAGGAAGCGGAAGAGCGCCCAATACGCAAACCGCCTCTCCCCGCGCGTTGGCCGAT
TCATTAATGCAGCTGGCACGACAGGTTTCCCGACTGGAAAGCGGGCAGTGAGCGCAACGCAATTAATGTG
AGTTAGCTCACTCATTAGGCACCCCAGGCTTTACACTTTATGCTTCCGGCTCGTATGTTGTGTGGAATTG
TGAGCGGATAACAATTTCACACAGGAAACAGCTATGACCATGATTACGCCAAGCGCGCAATTAACCCTCA
CTAAAGGGAACAAAAGCTGGAGCTGCAAGC
Features (pLannotate 1.2.2; 31 found; start..end, strand, type, name):
      5..231     +  promoter       RSV promoter: Rous sarcoma virus enhancer/promoter
    232..412     +  LTR            5' LTR (truncated): truncated 5' long terminal repeat (LTR) from HIV-1
    459..584     +  misc_feature   HIV-1 Ψ: packaging signal of human immunodeficiency virus type 1
    568..931     +  CDS            HIV-1 gag (fragment): gag protein from human immunodeficiency virus 1; gag
   1077..1310    +  misc_feature   RRE: The Rev response element (RRE) of HIV-1 allows for Rev-dependent mRNA export from the nucleus to the cytoplasm.
   1687..1713    +  CDS            Rev (fragment): human immunodeficiency virus 1 (HIV-1) Rev protein; rev; enhances nuclear export of unspliced and incompletely spliced viral mRNAs
   1720..1743    +  promoter       SV40 promoter (fragment): SV40 early promoter
   1744..1815    +  promoter       SV40 promoter (fragment): SV40 enhancer and early promoter
   1839..1974    +  rep_origin     SV40 ori: SV40 origin of replication
   2020..2616    +  CDS            PuroR (fragment): puromycin N-acetyltransferase; pac from Streptomyces; confers resistance to puromycin
   2665..2782    +  misc_feature   cPPT/CTS: central polypurine tract and central termination sequence of HIV-1
   2847..2913    +  CDS            small t antigen (fragment): SV40 (simian virus 40) small t antigen
   2920..4098    +  promoter       EF-1α promoter: strong constitutive promoter for human elongation factor EF-1α
   4115..7048    +  CDS            Gtf2i: GTF2I_RAT - Experimental evidence at protein level: Swiss-Prot protein existence level 1. Interacts with the basal transcription machinery by coordinating the formation of a multiprotein complex at the C-FOS promoter, and linking specific signal responsive activator complexes. Promotes the formation of stable high-order complexes of SRF and PHOX1 and interacts cooperatively with PHOX1 to promote serum-inducible transcription of a reporter gene deriven by the C-FOS serum response element (SRE). Acts as a coregulator for USF1 by binding independently two promoter elements, a pyrimidine-rich init
   7064..7117    +  promoter       U6 promoter (fragment): RNA polymerase III promoter for human U6 snRNA
   7159..7747    +  misc_feature   WPRE: woodchuck hepatitis virus posttranscriptional regulatory element
   7798..7817    +  misc_feature   cPPT/CTS (fragment): central polypurine tract and central termination sequence of HIV-1
   7819..8052    +  LTR            3' LTR (ΔU3): self-inactivating 3' long terminal repeat (LTR) from HIV-1
   8130..8251    +  polyA_signal   SV40 poly(A) signal: SV40 polyadenylation signal
   8291..8426    +  rep_origin     SV40 ori: SV40 origin of replication
   8447..8465    -  promoter       T7 promoter: promoter for bacteriophage T7 RNA polymerase
   8473..8628    +  CDS            lacZα (fragment): LacZα fragment of β-galactosidase; lacZ fragment
   8633..9061    +  rep_origin     f1 ori (sequence partly withheld): f1 bacteriophage origin of replication; arrow indicates direction of (+) strand synthesis
   9114..9218    +  promoter       AmpR promoter: bla
   9219..10079   +  CDS            AmpR: β-lactamase; bla; confers resistance to ampicillin, carbenicillin, and related antibiotics
  10250..10838   +  rep_origin     ori: high-copy-number ColE1/pMB1/pBR322/pUC origin of replication
  11021..11113   +  CDS            lacI (fragment): lac repressor; lacI; The lac repressor binds to the lac operator to inhibit transcription in E. coli. This inhibition can be relieved by adding lactose or isopropyl-β-D-thiogalactopyranoside (IPTG).
  11126..11147   +  protein_bind   CAP binding site: CAP binding activates transcription in the presence of cAMP. E. coli catabolite activator protein
  11162..11192   +  promoter       lac promoter: promoter for the E. coli lac operon
  11196..11218   +  protein_bind   lac operator (fragment): The lac repressor binds to the lac operator to inhibit transcription in E. coli. This inhibition can be relieved by adding lactose or isopropyl-β-D-thiogalactopyranoside (IPTG). lac repressor encoded by lacI
  11261..11279   +  promoter       T3 promoter: promoter for bacteriophage T3 RNA polymerase
