[The description below was written by a language model from this plasmid's Addgene catalogue record and pLannotate feature annotations shown in this document.]
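Description:
TFORF0865 is a third-generation-style, self-inactivating lentiviral expression plasmid built on the pLX_TRC317 backbone and carrying the human transcription factor GTF2I (TFII-I) as a synthesized open reading frame. It belongs to a barcoded transcription factor ORF collection in which each construct carries a unique 24-bp barcode, so that the overexpressed factor can be identified in pooled screens. The barcode itself is not annotated in the feature table. In bacteria the plasmid is maintained by a high-copy ColE1/pUC-type origin and selected with ampicillin through the β-lactamase gene. An f1 origin and remnants of a lacZα/lac promoter cloning region flanked by T7 and T3 promoters also sit in the backbone. The depositor notes that the plasmid can recombine, as is common for LTR-containing vectors.

The viral cassette begins with an RSV promoter fused to a truncated HIV-1 5' LTR, which drives genomic RNA production in packaging cells. This is followed by the Ψ packaging signal with a gag fragment, the Rev response element for nuclear export, and a cPPT/CTS. An SV40 early promoter/origin region precedes the puromycin N-acetyltransferase gene, allowing selection of transduced mammalian cells. Downstream, the EF-1α promoter drives constitutive expression of the GTF2I coding sequence; the annotation tool matched it to the rat Gtf2i protein entry, but the catalogue records it as human. A WPRE after the ORF enhances transcript expression, and the ΔU3 3' LTR makes the integrated provirus self-inactivating. An SV40 polyadenylation signal lies beyond the LTR. The construct is used to overexpress GTF2I, for example in directed differentiation screens.
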