Addgene plasmid #143733: TFORF0865
Purpose: Lentiviral vector for overexpressing transcription factor ORFs with unique 24-bp barcodes. Barcodes facilitate identification of transcription factors in pooled screens.
Depositing lab: Feng Zhang. Depositing organization: Broad Institute. Publication: A transcription factor atlas of directed differentiation. Joung J, Ma S, Tay T, Geiger-Schuller KR, Kirchgatterer PC, Verdine VK, Guo B, Arias-Garcia MA, Allen WE, Singh A, Kuksenko O, Abudayyeh OO, Gootenberg JS, Fu Z, Macrae RK, Buenrostro JD, Regev A, Zhang F. Cell. 2023 Jan 5;186(1):209-229.e26. doi: 10.1016/j.cell.2022.11.026. PubMed 36608654.
Backbone
  Vector backbone: pLX_TRC317
  Backbone manufacturer: Broad Institute Genetic Perturbation Platform
  Backbone size w/o insert (bp): 8264
  Vector type: Mammalian Expression, Lentiviral
  Selectable markers: Puromycin
Growth in bacteria
  Bacterial resistance: Ampicillin, 100 μg/mL
  Growth temperature: 30°C
  Growth strain: NEB Stable
  Copy number: High Copy
Gene/Insert
  Gene/Insert name: GTF2I
  Species: H. sapiens (human)
  Insert size (bp): 3038
  Entrez Gene: GTF2I (a.k.a. BAP135, BTKAP1, DIWS, GTFII-I, IB291, SPIN, TFII-I, WBS, WBSCR6)
  Promoter: EF1a
  Cloning method: Unknown
  Sequencing primers: 5′ GGGTGGAGACTGAAGTTAGGCCAG; 3′ CACATAGCGTAAAAGGAGCAACATAG
Terms and licenses: Academic/Nonprofit Terms; Industry Terms: Not Available to Industry
Depositor comments: NM_033000,ENST00000614986 . The transcription factor ORF portion of this plasmid was synthesized by Genewiz. Please test multiple small colonies in case of plasmid recombination. To make this collection available in a timely manner, a portion of this collection was not fully sequenced by Addgene. If an Addgene verified full plasmid sequence is not available, please contact us prior to placing an order to request the full sequence.
How to cite: TFORF0865 was a gift from Feng Zhang (Addgene plasmid # 143733 ; http://n2t.net/addgene:143733 ; RRID:Addgene_143733)
