>Addgene plasmid #143733 | TFORF0865 | depositor partial sequence | sequence record 283329 | Insert
ACCGCCACCATGGCCCAAGTTGCAATGTCCACCCTCCCCGTTGAAGATGAGGAGTCCTCGGAGAGCAGGA
TGGTGGTGACATTCCTCATGTCAGCTCTCGAGTCCATGTGTAAAGAACTGGCCAAGTCCAAAGCCGAAGT
GGCCTGCATTGCAGTGTATGAAACAGACGTGTTTGTCGTCGGAACTGAAAGAGGACGTGCTTTTGTCAAT
ACCAGAAAGGATTTTCAAAAAGATTTTGTAAAATATTGTGTTGAAGAAGAAGAAAAAGCTGCAGAGATGC
ATAAAATGAAATCTACAACCCAGGCAAATCGGATGAGTGTAGATGCTGTAGAAATTGAAACACTCAGAAA
AACAGTTGAGGACTATTTCTGCTTTTGCTATGGGAAAGCTTTAGGCAAATCCACAGTGGTACCTGTACCA
TATGAGAAGATGCTGCGAGACCAGTCGGCTGTGGTAGTGCAGGGGCTTCCGGAAGGTGTTGCCTTTAAAC
ACCCCGAGAACTATGATCTTGCAACCCTGAAATGGATTTTGGAGAACAAAGCAGGGATTTCATTCATCAT
TAAGAGACCTTTTTTAGAGCCAAAGAAGCATGTAGGTGGTCGTGTGATGGTAACAGATGCTGACAGGTCA
ATACTATCTCCAGGTGGAAGTTGTGGCCCCATCAAAGTGAAAACTGAACCCACAGAAGATTCTGGCATTT
CCCTGGAAATGGCAGCTGTGACAGTAAAGGAAGAATCAGAAGATCCTGATTATTATCAATATAACATTCA
AGGAAGCCACCATTCTTCAGAGGGCAATGAAGGCACAGAAATGGAAGTACCAGCAGAAGATTCTACTCAA
CATGTCCCTTCAGAAACAAGTGAGGACCCTGAAGTTGAGGTGACTATTGAAGATGATGATTATTCTCCAC
CGTCTAAGAGACCAAAGGCCAATGAGCTACCGCAGCCACCAGTCCCGGAACCCGCCAATGCTGGGAAGCG
GAAAGTGAGGGAGTTCAACTTCGAGAAATGGAATGCTCGCATCACTGATCTACGTAAACAAGTTGAAGAA
TTGTTTGAAAGGAAATATGCTCAAGCCATAAAAGCCAAAGGTCCGGTGACGATCCCGTACCCTCTTTTCC
AGTCTCATGTTGAAGATCTTTATGTAGAAGGACTTCCTGAAGGAATTCCTTTTAGAAGGCCATCTACTTA
CGGAATTCCTCGCCTGGAGAGGATATTACTTGCAAAGGAAAGGATTCGTTTTGTGATTAAGAAACATGAG
CTTCTGAATTCAACACGTGAAGATTTACAGCTTGATAAGCCAGCTTCAGGAGTAAAGGAAGAATGGTATG
CCAGAATCACTAAATTAAGAAAGATGGTGGATCAGCTTTTCTGCAAAAAATTTGCGGAAGCCTTGGGGAG
CACTGAAGCCAAGGCTGTACCGTACCAAAAATTTGAGGCACACCCGAATGATCTGTACGTGGAAGGACTG
CCAGAAAACATTCCTTTCCGAAGTCCCTCATGGTATGGAATCCCAAGGCTGGAAAAAATCATTCAAGTGG
GCAATCGAATTAAATTTGTTATTAAAAGACCAGAACTTCTGACTCACAGTACCACTGAAGTTACTCAGCC
AAGAACGAATACACCAGTCAAAGAAGATTGGAATGTCAGAATTACCAAGCTACGGAAGCAAGTGGAAGAG
ATTTTTAATTTGAAATTTGCTCAAGCTCTTGGACTCACCGAGGCAGTAAAAGTACCATATCCTGTGTTTG
AATCAAACCCGGAGTTCTTGTATGTGGAAGGCTTGCCAGAGGGGATTCCCTTCCGAAGCCCTACCTGGTT
TGGAATTCCACGACTTGAAAGGATCGTCCGCGGGAGTAATAAAATCAAGTTCGTTGTTAAAAAACCTGAA
CTAGTTATTTCCTACTTGCCTCCTGGGATGGCTAGTAAAATAAACACTAAAGCTTTGCAGTCCCCCAAAA
GACCACGAAGTCCTGGGAGTAATTCAAAGGTTCCTGAAATTGAGGTCACCGTGGAAGGCCCTAATAACAA
CAATCCTCAAACCTCAGCTGTTCGAACCCCGACCCAGACTAACGGTTCTAACGTTCCCTTCAAGCCACGA
GGGAGAGAGTTTTCCTTTGAGGCCTGGAATGCCAAAATCACGGACCTAAAACAGAAAGTTGAAAATCTCT
TCAATGAGAAATGTGGGGAAGCTCTTGGCCTTAAACAAGCTGTGAAGGTGCCGTTCGCGTTATTTGAGTC
TTTCCCGGAAGACTTTTATGTGGAAGGCTTACCTGAGGGTGTGCCATTCCGAAGACCATCGACTTTTGGC
ATTCCGAGGCTGGAGAAGATACTCAGAAACAAAGCCAAAATTAAGTTCATCATTAAAAAGCCCGAAATGT
TTGAGACGGCGATTAAGGAGAGCACCTCCTCTAAGAGCCCTCCCAGAAAAATAAATTCATCACCCAATGT
TAATACTACTGCATCAGGTGTTGAAGACCTTAACATCATTCAGGTGACAATTCCAGATGATGATAATGAA
AGACTCTCGAAAGTTGAAAAAGCTAGACAGCTAAGAGAACAAGTGAATGACCTCTTTAGTCGGAAATTTG
GTGAAGCTATTGGTATGGGTTTTCCTGTGAAAGTTCCCTACAGGAAAATCACAATTAACCCTGGCTGTGT
GGTAGTTGATGGCATGCCCCCGGGGGTGTCCTTCAAAGCCCCCAGCTACCTGGAAATCAGCTCCATGAGA
AGGATCTTAGACTCTGCCGAGTTTATCAAATTCACGGTCATTAGACCATTTCCAGGACTTGTGATTAATA
ACCAGCTGGTTGATCAGAGTGAGTCAGAAGGCCCCGTGATACAAGAATCAGCTGAACCAAGCCAGTTGGA
AGTTCCAGCCACAGAAGAAATAAAAGAGACTGATGGAAGCTCTCAGATCAAGCAAGAACCAGACCCCACG
TGGTAGTAATGAACTAGTCCGTAACTTGAAAGTATTTCGATTTCTTGGCTTTATATATCTTGTGGAAAGG
ACGAGTTTGCAGGTTTCCTATATATCGG
