>Addgene plasmid #143733 | TFORF0865 | depositor partial sequence | sequence record 283330 | Barcode
GTTTGCAGGTTTCCTATATATCGG
